>Addgene plasmid #119278 | pJMP1360 | addgene full sequence | sequence record 232924 | Addgene NGS Result
CTGATACCGCTCGCCGCAGCCGAACGACCGAGCGCAGCGGGTCAGTGAGCGAGGAAGCGGAAGAGCGCCC
AATACGCAAACCGCCTCTCCCCGCGCGTTGGCCGATTCATTAATGCAGCGCCCAAACATAACAGGAAGAA
AAATGCCCCGCTGTGGGCGGACAAAATAGTTGGGAACTGGGAGGGGTGGAAATGGAGTTTTTAAGGATTA
TTTAGGGAAGAGTGACAAAATAGATGGGAACTGGGTGTAGCGTCGTAAGCTAATACGAAAATTAAAAATG
ACAAAATAGTTTGGAACTAGATTTCACTTATCTGGTTCTTGAGGCGGTTAAAAGAGCCGTACTCTTCTCC
GATGTCGACTAGGCCATGATGCTCATTCTGTGGGACCAAAACGAAAAAACACCCTTTCGGGTGTCTTTTC
TGGAATTTGGTACCGAGGCTGCAAGTCCCATTAAGGAGGCGCGCCTTATTACAGATCTTCCTCAGAGATG
AGCTTCTGTTCCAGATCTTCTTCTGAAATCAACTTTTGTTCCAGATCTTCTTCAGAGATGAGTTTCTGCT
CCGCGGCCGCGTCGCCTCCCAGCTGAGACAGGTCGATCCGTGTCTCGTACAGGCCGGTGATGCTCTGGTG
GATCAGGGTGGCGTCCAGCACCTCTTTGGTGCTGGTGTACCTCTTCCGGTCGATGGTGGTGTCAAAGTAC
TTGAAGGCGGCAGGGGCTCCCAGATTGGTCAGGGTAAACAGGTGGATGATATTCTCGGCCTGCTCTCTGA
TAGGCTTGTCTCTGTGCTTGTTGTAGGCGCTCAGCACCTTGTCCAGATTAGCGTCGGCCAGGATCACTCT
CTTGGAGAACTCGCTGATCTGCTCGATGATCTCGTCCAGGTAGTGTTTGTGCTGTTCCACAAACAGCTGT
TTCTGCTCATTATCCTCGGGGGAGCCCTTCAGCTTCTCATAGTGGCTGGCCAGGTACAGGAAGTTCACAT
ATTTGGAGGGCAGGGCCAGTTCGTTTCCCTTCTGCAGTTCGCCGGCAGAGGCCAGCATTCTCTTCCGGCC
GTTTTCCAGCTCGAACAGGGAGTACTTAGGCAGCTTGATGATCAGGTCCTTTTTCACTTCTTTGTAGCCC
TTGGCTTCCAGAAAGTCGATGGGATTCTTCTCGAAGCTGCTTCTTTCCATGATGGTGATCCCCAGCAGCT
CTTTCACACTCTTCAGTTTCTTGGACTTGCCCTTTTCCACTTTGGCCACCACCAGCACAGAATAGGCCAC
GGTGGGGCTGTCGAAGCCGCCGTACTTCTTAGGGTCCCAGTCCTTCTTTCTGGCGATCAGCTTGTCGCTG
TTCCTCTTGGGCAGGATAGACTCTTTGCTGAAGCCGCCTGTCTGCACCTCGGTCTTTTTCACGATATTCA
CTTGGGGCATAGACAGCACTTTCCGCACGGTGGCAAAGTCCCGGCCCTTATCCCACACGATCTCGCCTGT
TTCGCCGTTTGTCTCGATCAGAGGCCGCTTCCGGATCTCGCCGTTGGCCAGGGTAATCTCGGTCTTGAAA
AAGTTCATGATGTTGCTGTAGAAGAAGTACTTGGCGGTAGCCTTGCCGATTTCCTGCTCGCTCTTGGCGA
TCATCTTCCGCACGTCGTACACCTTGTAGTCGCCGTACACGAACTCGCTTTCCAGCTTAGGGTACTTTTT
GATCAGGGCGGTTCCCACGACGGCGTTCAGGTAGGCGTCGTGGGCGTGGTGGTAGTTGTTGATCTCGCGC
ACTTTGTAAAACTGGAAATCCTTCCGGAAATCGGACACCAGCTTGGACTTCAGGGTGATCACTTTCACTT
CCCGGATCAGTTTGTCGTTCTCGTCGTACTTAGTGTTCATCCGGGAGTCCAGGATCTGTGCCACGTGCTT
TGTGATCTGCCGGGTTTCCACCAGCTGTCTCTTGATGAAGCCGGCCTTATCCAGTTCGCTCAGGCCGCCT
CTCTCGGCCTTGGTCAGATTGTCGAACTTCCTCTGGGTAATCAGCTTGGCATTCAGCAGCTGGCGCCAGT
AGTTCTTCATCTTCTTCACGACCTCTTCGGAGGGCACGTTGTCGCTCTTGCCCCGGTTCTTGTCGCTCCG
AGTCAGCACTTTGTTATCGATGGAGTCGTCCTTCAGAAAGCTCTGAGGCACGATAGCGTCCACATCGTAG
TCGGACAGCCGGTTGATGTCCAGTTCCTGGTCCACGTACATATCCCGCCCATTCTGCAGGTAGTACAGGT
ACAGCTTCTCGTTCTGCAGCTGGGTGTTTTCCACGGGGTGTTCTTTCAGGATCTGGCTGCCCAGCTCTTT
GATGCCCTCTTCGATCCGCTTCATTCTCTCGCGGCTGTTCTTCTGTCCCTTCTGGGTGGTCTGGTTCTCT
CTGGCCATTTCGATCACGATGTTCTCGGGCTTGTGCCGGCCCATCACTTTCACGAGCTCGTCCACCACCT
TCACTGTCTGCAGGATGCCCTTCTTAATGGCGGGGCTGCCGGCCAGATTGGCAATGTGCTCGTGCAGGCT
ATCGCCCTGGCCGGACACCTGGGCTTTCTGGATGTCCTCTTTAAAGGTCAGGCTGTCGTCGTGGATCAGC
TGCATGAAGTTTCTGTTGGCGAAGCCGTCGGACTTCAGGAAATCCAGGATTGTCTTGCCGGACTGCTTGT
CCCGGATGCCGTTGATCAGCTTCCGGCTCAGCCTGCCCCAGCCGGTGTATCTCCGCCGCTTCAGCTGCTT
CATCACTTTGTCGTCGAACAGGTGGGCATAGGTTTTCAGCCGTTCCTCGATCATCTCTCTGTCCTCAAAC
AGTGTCAGGGTCAGCACGATATCTTCCAGAATGTCCTCGTTTTCCTCATTGTCCAGGAAGTCCTTGTCCT
TGATAATTTTCAGCAGATCGTGGTATGTGCCCAGGGAGGCGTTGAACCGATCTTCCACGCCGGAGATTTC
CACGGAGTCGAAGCACTCGATTTTCTTGAAGTAGTCCTCTTTCAGCTGCTTCACGGTCACTTTCCGGTTG
GTCTTGAACAGCAGGTCCACGATGGCTTTTTTCTGCTCGCCGCTCAGGAAGGCGGGCTTTCTCATTCCCT
CGGTCACGTATTTCACTTTGGTCAGCTCGTTGTACACGGTGAAGTACTCGTACAGCAGGCTGTGCTTGGG
CAGCACCTTCTCGTTGGGCAGGTTCTTATCGAAGTTGGTCATCCGCTCGATGAAGCTCTGGGCGCTGGCG
CCCTTGTCCACCACTTCCTCGAAGTTCCAGGGGGTGATGGTTTCCTCGCTCTTTCTGGTCATCCAGGCGA
ATCTGCTGTTTCCCCTGGCCAGAGGGCCCACGTAGTAGGGGATGCGGAAGGTCAGGATCTTCTCGATCTT
TTCCCGGTTGTCCTTCAGGAATGGGTAAAAATCTTCCTGCCGCCGCAGAATGGCGTGCAGCTCTCCCAGG
TGGATCTGGTGGGGGATGCTGCCGTTGTCGAAGGTCCGCTGCTTCCGCAGCAGGTCCTCTCTGTTCAGCT
TCACGAGCAGTTCCTCGGTGCCGTCCATCTTTTCCAGGATGGGCTTGATGAACTTGTAGAACTCTTCCTG
GCTGGCTCCGCCATCGATGTAGCCGGCGTAGCCGTTCTTGCTCTGGTCGAAGAAAATCTCTTTGTACTTC
TCAGGCAGCTGCTGCCGCACGAGAGCTTTCAGCAGGGTCAGGTCCTGGTGGTGCTCGTCGTATCTCTTGA
TCATAGAGGCGCTCAGGGGGGCCTTGGTGATCTCGGTGTTCACTCTCAGGATGTCGCTCAGCAGGATGGC
GTCGGACAGGTTCTTGGCGGCCAGAAACAGGTCGGCGTACTGGTCGCCGATCTGGGCCAGCAGGTTGTCC
AGGTCGTCGTCGTAGGTGTCCTTGCTCAGCTGCAGTTTGGCATCCTCGGCCAGGTCGAAGTTGCTCTTGA
AGTTGGGGGTCAGGCCCAGGCTCAGGGCAATCAGGTTGCCGAACAGGCCATTCTTCTTCTCGCCGGGCAG
CTGGGCGATCAGATTTTCCAGCCGTCTGCTCTTGCTCAGTCTGGCAGACAGGATGGCCTTGGCGTCCACG
CCGCTGGCGTTGATGGGGTTTTCCTCGAACAGCTGGTTGTAGGTCTGCACCAGCTGGATGAACAGCTTGT
CCACGTCGCTGTTGTCGGGGTTCAGGTCGCCCTCGATCAGGAAGTGGCCCCGGAACTTGATCATGTGGGC
CAGGGCCAGATAGATCAGCCGCAGGTCGGCCTTGTCGGTGCTGTCCACCAGTTTCTTTCTCAGGTGGTAG
ATGGTGGGGTACTTCTCGTGGTAGGCCACCTCGTCCACGATGTTGCCGAAGATGGGGTGCCGCTCGTGCT
TCTTATCCTCTTCCACCAGGAAGGACTCTTCCAGTCTGTGGAAGAAGCTGTCGTCCACCTTGGCCATCTC
GTTGCTGAAGATCTCTTGCAGATAGCAGATCCGGTTCTTCCGTCTGGTGTATCTTCTTCTGGCGGTTCTC
TTCAGCCGGGTGGCCTCGGCTGTTTCTCCGCTGTCGAACAGCAGGGCGCCGATCAGGTTCTTCTTGATGC
TGTGCCGGTCGGTGTTGCCCAGCACCTTGAATTTCTTGCTGGGCACCTTGTACTCGTCGGTGATCACGGC
CCAGCCCACAGAGTTGGTGCCGATGGCCAGGCCGATGCTGTACTTCTTGTCCATACTAGTTTTCCTGTGT
GAAACCTGCTGATGTGCTCAGTATCTTGTTATCCGCTCACAATGTCAATGTTATCCGCTCACATTTATAA
TATTTTATCTGATTAATAAGATGATCTTCTTGAGATCGTTTTGGTCTGCGCGTAATCTCTTGCTCTGAAA
ACGAAAAAACCGCCTTGCAGGGCGGTTTTTCGAAGGTTCTCTGAGCTACCAACTCTTTGAACCGAGGTAA
CTGGCTTGGTGATAAGCTGTCAAACCAGATCAATTCGCACTAGTCTGCAGACGTAAAAAAAGCGGCGTGG
TTAGCCGCTTTTTTAATTGCCGGAGCGCAATAAAAAAGCCCCCGGAAGGTGATCTTCCGGGGGCTTTCTC
ATGCGTTGCTTGTATTGAAAATGGGGGCCATGCCTACCTATCTGCCTCCCGGGAAGCGGCATGCATTTAC
GTTGACACCATCGAATGGTGCAAAACCTTTCGCGGTATGGCATGATAGCGCCCGGAAGAGAGTCAATTCA
GGGTGGTGAATGTGAAACCAGTAACGTTATACGATGTCGCAGAGTATGCCGGTGTCTCTTATCAGACCGT
TTCCCGCGTGGTGAACCAGGCCAGCCACGTTTCTGCGAAAACGCGGGAAAAAGTGGAAGCGGCGATGGCG
GAGCTGAATTACATTCCCAACCGCGTGGCACAACAACTGGCGGGCAAACAGTCGTTGCTGATTGGCGTTG
CCACCTCCAGTCTGGCCCTGCACGCGCCGTCGCAAATTGTCGCGGCGATTAAATCTCGCGCCGATCAACT
GGGTGCCAGCGTGGTGGTGTCGATGGTAGAACGAAGCGGCGTCGAAGCCTGTAAAGCGGCGGTGCACAAT
CTTCTCGCGCAACGCGTCAGTGGGCTGATCATTAACTATCCGCTGGATGACCAGGATGCCATTGCTGTGG
AAGCTGCCTGCACTAATGTTCCGGCGTTATTTCTTGATGTCTCTGACCAGACACCCATCAACAGTATTAT
TTTCTCCCATGAAGACGGTACGCGACTGGGCGTGGAGCATCTGGTCGCATTGGGTCACCAGCAAATCGCG
CTGTTAGCGGGCCCATTAAGTTCTGTCTCGGCGCGTCTGCGTCTGGCTGGCTGGCATAAATATCTCACTC
GCAATCAAATTCAGCCGATAGCGGAACGGGAAGGCGACTGGAGTGCCATGTCCGGTTTTCAACAAACCAT
GCAAATGCTGAATGAGGGCATCGTTCCCACTGCGATGCTGGTTGCCAACGATCAGATGGCGCTGGGCGCA
ATGCGCGCCATTACCGAGTCCGGGCTGCGCGTTGGTGCGGATATCTCGGTAGTGGGATACGACGATACCG
AAGACAGCTCATGTTATATCCCGCCGTTAACCACCATCAAACAGGATTTTCGCCTGCTGGGGCAAACCAG
CGTGGACCGCTTGCTGCAACTCTCTCAGGGCCAGGCGGTGAAGGGCAATCAGCTGTTGCCCGTCTCACTG
GTGAAAAGAAAAACCACCCTGGCGCCCAATACGCAAACCGCCTCTCCCCGCGCGTTGGCCGATTCATTAA
TGCAGCTGGCACGACAGGTTTCCCGACTGGAAAGCGGGCAGTGAGCGCAACGCAATTAATGTAAGTTAGC
TCACTCATTAGGCACCCCACCCGGGTCCTTGAGCCCCATTATCACCTCCAAAGCCTTCTCGTCTGGTCAG
TTTCACCTGTTTTACGTAAAAACCCGCTTCGGCGGGTTTTTACTTTTGGGGAAACACAGAAAAAAGCCCG
CACCTGACAGTGCGGGCTTTTTTTTTCGACCAAAGGTGCGACTACTCTTGCCTACTACCTATCGACTGAG
CTGAAAGAATTCCTAAAGATCTATAAATGTGAGCGGATAACATTGACATTGTGAGCGGATAACAAGATAC
TTCTAGTTGAGACCAACTTTGGTCTCCACCATAGCGGTCGGTCTCTGTTTAAGAGCTATGCTGGAAACAG
CATAGCAAGTTTAAATAAGGCTAGTCCGTTATCAACTTGAAAAAGTGGCACCGAGTCGGTGCTTTTTTTT
TGAATTCATGTGGCTGACCGTTCTGTTGTCTCTCGCTCTTCCGAGTAGACGAACAATAAGGCCTCCCTAA
CGGGGGGCCTTTTTTATTGATAACAAAAGTCAGTGCTTCCGCTATTTCCAAAATACCGGGCTAATACGGT
TTAAACGACCTCCTGGATTTGCTCAGACAGCCTTTTCGTCATTCGTTTCAGCCAAAAAACTTAAGACCGC
CGGTCTTGTCCACTACCTTGCAGTAATGCGGTGGACAGGATCGGCGGTTTTCTTTTCTCTTCTCAAGAAG
TTCCTATACTTTCTAGAGAATAGGAACTTCGGAATAGGAACTTCCTCCTGAACGGCCATAAGAACGAAGG
CTGTCTGTTGAACTCTCGAGCCTTGTCGCCTTGCGTATAATATTTGCCCATGGACGCACACCGTGGAAAC
GGATGAAGGCACGAACCCAGTTGACATAAGCCTGTTCGGTTCGTAAACTGTAATGCAAGTAGCGTATGCG
CTCACGCAACTGGTCCAGAACCTTGACCGAACGCAGCGGTGGTAACGGCGCAGTGGCGGTTTTCATGGCT
TGTTATGACTGTTTTTTTGTACAGTCTATGCCTCGGGCATCCAAGCAGCAAGCGCGTTACGCCGTGGGTC
GATGTTTGATGTTATGGAGCAGCAACGATGTTACGCAGCAGCAACGATGTTACGCAGCAGGGCAGTCGCC
CTAAAACAAAGTTAGGTGGCTCAAGTATGGGCATCATTCGCACATGTAGGCTCGGCCCTGACCAAGTCAA
ATCCATGCGGGCTGCTCTTGATCTTTTCGGTCGTGAGTTCGGAGACGTAGCCACCTACTCCCAACATCAG
CCGGACTCCGATTACCTCGGGAACTTGCTCCGTAGTAAGACATTCATCGCGCTTGCTGCCTTCGACCAAG
AAGCGGTTGTTGGCGCTCTCGCGGCTTACGTTCTGCCCAAGTTTGAGCAGCCGCGTAGTGAGATCTATAT
CTATGATCTCGCAGTCTCCGGAGAGCACCGGAGGCAGGGCATTGCCACCGCGCTCATCAATCTCCTCAAG
CATGAGGCCAACGCGCTTGGTGCTTATGTGATCTACGTGCAAGCAGATTACGGTGACGATCCCGCAGTGG
CTCTCTATACAAAGTTGGGCATACGGGAAGAAGTGATGCACTTTGATATCGACCCAAGTACCGCCACCTA
ACAATTCGTTCAAGCCGAGATCTCGAGCATCAGCTTCAAAAGCGCTCTGAAGTTCCTATACTTTCTAGAG
AATAGGAACTTCGGAATAGGTACTTCAAGATCCCCAATTCGAGCTCATCGTCCGGGCCGCAAGCTCCTAG
CGGCGGATTTGTCCTACTCAGGAGAGCGTTCACCGACAAACAACAGATAAAACGAAAGGCCCAGTCTTTC
GACTGAGCCTTTCGTTTTATTTGATGCCTCAAGCTAGAGAGTCATTACCCCAGGCGTTTAAGGGCACCAA
TAACTGCCTTAAAAAAATTACGCCCCGCCCTGCCACTCATCGCAGTCTAGCTTGGATTCTCACCAATAAA
AAACGCCCGGCGGCAACCGAGCGTTCTGAACAAATCCAGATGGAGTTCTGAGGTCATTACTGGATCTATC
AACAGGAGTCCAAGCTCAGCTAATTAAGCTAGCTTATCGATACCGTCGACCTCGAACCCCACGCCCCTCT
TTAATACGACGGGCAATTTGCACTTCAGAAAATGAAGAGTTTGCTTTAGCCATAACAAAAGTCCAGTATG
CTTTTTCACAGCATAACTGGACTGATTTCAGTTTACAACTATTCTGTCTAGTTTAAGACTTTATTGTCAT
AGTTTAGATCTATTTTGTTCAGTTTAAGACTTTATTGTCCGCCCACACCTGCTTACGCAGGGCATCCATT
TATTACTCAACCGTAACCGATTTTGCCAGGTTACGCGGCTGGTCCTCTAGCTGGCGTAATAGCGAAGAGG
CCCGCACCGATCGCCCTTCCCAACAGTTGCGCAGCCTGAATGGCGAATGGCGCCTGATGCGGTATTTTCT
CCTTACGCATCTGTGCGGTATTTCACACCGCATATGGTGCACTCTCAGTACAATCTGCTCTGATGCCGCA
TAGTTAAGCCAGCCCCGACACCCGCCAACACCCGCTGACGCGCCCTGACGGGCTTGTCTGCTCCCGGCAT
CCGCTTACAGACAAGCTGTGACCGTCTCCGGGAGCTGCATGTGTCAGAGGTTTTCACCGTCGTCACCGAA
ACGCGCGAGACGAAAGGGCCTCGTGATACGCCTATTTTTATAGGTTAATGTCATGATAATAATGGTTTCT
TAGACGTCAGGTGGCACTTTTCGGGGAAATGTGCGCGGAACCCCTATTTGTTTATTTTTCTAAATACATT
CAAATATGTATCCGCTCATGAGACAATAACCCTGATAAATGCTTCAATAATATTGAAAAAGGAAGAGTAT
GAGTATTCAACATTTCCGTGTCGCCCTTATTCCCTTTTTTGCGGCATTTTGCCTTCCTGTTTTTGCTCAC
CCAGAAACGCTGGTGAAAGTAAAAGATGCTGAAGATCAGTTGGGTGCACGAGTGGGTTACATCGAACTGG
ATCTCAACAGCGGTAAGATCCTTGAGAGTTTTCGCCCCGAAGAACGTTTTCCAATGATGAGCACTTTTAA
AGTTCTGCTATGTGGCGCGGTATTATCCCGTATTGACGCCGGGCAAGAGCAACTCGGTCGCCGCATACAC
TATTCTCAGAATGACTTGGTTGAGTACTCACCAGTCACAGAAAAGCATCTTACGGATGGCATGACAGTAA
GAGAATTATGCAGTGCTGCCATAACCATGAGTGATAACACTGCGGCCAACTTACTTCTGACAACGATCGG
AGGACCGAAGGAGCTAACCGCTTTTTTGCACAACATGGGGGATCATGTAACTCGCCTTGATCGTTGGGAA
CCGGAGCTGAATGAAGCCATACCAAACGACGAGCGTGACACCACGATGCCTGTAGCAATGGCAACAACGT
TGCGCAAACTATTAACTGGCGAACTACTTACTCTAGCTTCCCGGCAACAATTAATAGACTGGATGGAGGC
GGATAAAGTTGCAGGACCACTTCTGCGCTCGGCCCTTCCGGCTGGCTGGTTTATTGCTGATAAATCTGGA
GCCGGTGAGCGTGGGTCCCGCGGTATCATTGCAGCACTGGGGCCAGATGGTAAGCCCTCCCGTATCGTAG
TTATCTACACGACGGGGAGTCAGGCAACTATGGATGAACGAAATAGACAGATCGCTGAGATAGGTGCCTC
ACTGATTAAGCATTGGTAACTGTCAGACCAAGTTTACTCATATATACTTTAGATTGATTTAAAACTTCAT
TTTTAATTTAAAAGGATCTAGGTGAAGATCCTTTTTGATAATCTCATGACCAAAATCCCTTAACGTGAGT
TTTCGTTCCACTGAGCGTCAGACCCCGTAGAAAAGATCAAAGGCAGTTATTGGTGCCTCACTGATTAAGC
ATTGGTAACTGTCAGACCAAGTTTACTCATATATACTTTAGATTGATTTAAAACTTCATTTTTAATTTTT
GCGGCCGCAAGATCCGGCCACGATGCGTCCGGCGTAGAGGATCTGAAGATCAGCAGTTCAACCTGTTGAT
AGTACGTACTAAGCTCTCATGTTTCACGTACTAAGCTCTCATGTTTAACGTACTAAGCTCTCATGTTTAA
CGAACTAAACCCTCATGGCTAACGTACTAAGCTCTCATGGCTAACGTACTAAGCTCTCATGTTTCACGTA
CTAAGCTCTCATGTTTGAACAATAAAATTAATATAAATCAGCAACTTAAATAGCCTCTAAGGTTTTAAGT
TTTATAAGAAAAAAAAGAATATATAAGGCTTTTAAAGCTTTTAAGGTTTAACGGTTGTGGACAACAAGCC
AGGGATGTAACGCACTGAGAAGCCCTTAGAGCCTCTCAAAGCAATTTTGAGTGACACAGGAACACTTAAC
GGCTGACATGGGAATTAGCCATGGCATCACAGTATCGTGATGACAGAGGCAGGGAGTGCGGCCTTTTTAC
GGTTCCTGGCCTTTTGCTGGCCTTTTGCTCACATGTTCTTTCCTGCGTTATCAGGGGATTCCTTAAGGTA
TACTTTCCGCTGCATAACCCTGCTTCGGGGTCATTATAGCGATTTTTTCGGTATATCCATCCTTTTTCGC
ACGATATACAGGATTTTGCCAAAGGGTTCGTGTAGACTTTCCTTGGTGTATCCAACGGCGTCAGCCGGGC
AGGATAGGTGAAGTAGGCCCACCCGCGAGCGGGTGTTCCTTCTTCACTGTCCCTTATTCGCACCTGGCGG
TGCTCAACGGGAATCCTGCTCTGCGAGGCTGGCCGATAAGCT
Features (pLannotate 1.2.2; 32 found; start..end, strand, type, name):
     65..119     +  CDS            lacI (fragment): lac repressor; lacI; The lac repressor binds to the lac operator to inhibit transcription in E. coli. This inhibition can be relieved by adding lactose or isopropyl-β-D-thiogalactopyranoside (IPTG).
    152..317     +  mobile_element Tn7L: mini-Tn7 element (left end of the Tn7 transposon) Tn7
    472..561     -  CDS            3xMyc: 3 tandem Myc epitope tags
    571..4674    -  CDS            Cas9: Cas9 (Csn1) endonuclease from the Streptococcus pyogenes Type II CRISPR/Cas system generates RNA-guided double strand breaks in DNA
   4695..4716    -  promoter       PLtetO-1 promoter (fragment): modified phage lambda PL promoter with tet operator sites (Lutz and Bujard, 1997)
   4716..4733    -  protein_bind   lac operator (fragment): The lac repressor binds to the lac operator to inhibit transcription in E. coli. This inhibition can be relieved by adding lactose or isopropyl-β-D-thiogalactopyranoside (IPTG). lac repressor encoded by lacI
   4790..4909    +  rep_origin     p15A ori (fragment): Plasmids containing the medium-copy-number p15A origin of replication can be propagated in E. coli cells that contain a second plasmid with the ColE1 origin.
   5114..5191    +  promoter       lacIq promoter: lacI (mutant); In the lacIq allele, a single base change in the promoter boosts expression of the lacI gene about 10-fold.
   5192..6274    +  CDS            lacI: lac repressor; lacI; The lac repressor binds to the lac operator to inhibit transcription in E. coli. This inhibition can be relieved by adding lactose or isopropyl-β-D-thiogalactopyranoside (IPTG).
   6287..6308    +  protein_bind   CAP binding site: CAP binding activates transcription in the presence of cAMP. E. coli catabolite activator protein
   6379..6465    +  ncRNA          Thr leader (fragment): Accession: RF00506 - Threonine operon leader
   6558..6575    +  protein_bind   lac operator (fragment): The lac repressor binds to the lac operator to inhibit transcription in E. coli. This inhibition can be relieved by adding lactose or isopropyl-β-D-thiogalactopyranoside (IPTG). lac repressor encoded by lacI
   6645..6712    +  misc_RNA       tracrRNA (fragment): trans-activating CRISPR RNA for the Streptococcus pyogenes CRISPR/Cas9 system
   6997..7044    -  protein_bind   FRT: FLP-mediated recombination occurs in the 8-bp core sequence TCTAGAAA (Turan and Bode, 2011). FLP recombinase from the Saccharomyces cerevisiae 2μ plasmid
   7091..7123    -  CDS            CmR (fragment): chloramphenicol acetyltransferase; cat; confers resistance to chloramphenicol
   7161..7189    +  promoter       Pc promoter: intI1 (promoter lies within the coding sequence); class 1 integron promoter
   7378..7911    +  CDS            GmR: gentamycin acetyltransferase; aacC1; confers resistance to gentamycin
   7959..7992    -  protein_bind   FRT (minimal): supports FLP-mediated excision but not integration (Turan and Bode, 2011) FLP recombinase from the Saccharomyces cerevisiae 2μ plasmid
   8057..8143    -  terminator     rrnB T1 terminator: Escherichia coli rrnB; transcription terminator T1 from the E. coli rrnB gene
   8207..8236    -  CDS            CmR (fragment): chloramphenicol acetyltransferase confers resistance to chloramphenicol
   8246..8340    -  terminator     lambda t0 terminator: transcription terminator from phage lambda
   8361..8385    +  misc_feature   MCS (fragment): pBluescript multiple cloning site
   8389..8587    +  mobile_element Tn7R (fragment): mini-Tn7 element (right end of the Tn7 transposon) Tn7
   8659..8727    +  CDS            lacZα (fragment): LacZα fragment of β-galactosidase; lacZ fragment
   8733..8832    -  misc_feature   bom (fragment): basis of mobility region from pBR322
   8934..8969    -  CDS            rop (fragment): Rop protein, which maintains plasmids at low copy number; rop
   9064..9168    +  promoter       AmpR promoter: bla
   9169..10029   +  CDS            AmpR: β-lactamase; bla; confers resistance to ampicillin, carbenicillin, and related antibiotics
  10202..10227   +  CDS            bla(M) (fragment): β-lactamase lacking the signal sequence; bla(M); allows cytosolic expression of β-lactamase
  10330..10718   +  rep_origin     R6K γ ori: γ replication origin from E. coli plasmid R6K; requires the R6K initiator protein pi for replication
  10729..10768   +  CDS            λ integrase (fragment): integrase from phage λ; int
  10987..11095   +  oriT           oriT: incP origin of transfer
