[The description below was written by a language model from this plasmid's Addgene catalogue record and pLannotate feature annotations shown in this document.]
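Description:
pJMP1360 is an 11.1 kb bacterial Mobile-CRISPRi vector built on an R6K γ backbone and intended as the recipient plasmid for cloning new sgRNAs. The R6K γ origin replicates only in hosts that supply the pi initiator protein, so the plasmid is maintained in a permissive E. coli strain under ampicillin selection (AmpR with its own promoter) and acts as a suicide vector elsewhere. An incP oriT allows conjugative transfer into recipient bacteria when transfer functions are provided in trans. Several short annotated fragments (p15A ori, rop, bom, lacZα, CmR, λ integrase) appear to be cloning remnants rather than functional elements.

The payload sits between the Tn7L and Tn7R ends of a mini-Tn7 element, so it can be transposed into a recipient chromosome when Tn7 transposase is supplied; the feature table shows no transposase genes on this plasmid. Within the transposon is Streptococcus pyogenes cas9 carrying the D10A and H840A mutations, which yields catalytically dead dCas9, fused to a C-terminal 3xMyc tag. It is driven by a hybrid promoter annotated as a PLtetO-1 fragment with a lac operator. A lacIq promoter-driven lacI gene supplies repressor, making expression IPTG-inducible. A second lac operator-containing region lies upstream of a tracrRNA-derived scaffold fragment, corresponding to the sgRNA cassette. The record does not describe the spacer cloning site or the promoter in detail. A gentamicin resistance gene (aacC1, Pc promoter) flanked by FRT sites selects for integrants and should be removable by FLP recombinase. The rrnB T1 and lambda t0 terminators insulate the cassette. The construct supports inducible, programmable gene knockdown in diverse bacteria.
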