Addgene plasmid #119278: pJMP1360
Purpose: for cloning new sgRNAs
Depositing lab: Carol Gross & Jason Peters & Oren Rosenberg. Depositing organization: University of California, San Francisco (UCSF). Publication: Enabling genetic analysis of diverse bacteria with Mobile-CRISPRi. Peters JM, Koo BM, Patino R, Heussler GE, Hearne CC, Qu J, Inclan YF, Hawkins JS, Lu CHS, Silvis MR, Harden MM, Osadnik H, Peters JE, Engel JN, Dutton RJ, Grossman AD, Gross CA, Rosenberg OS. Nat Microbiol. 2019 Jan 7. pii: 10.1038/s41564-018-0327-z. doi: 10.1038/s41564-018-0327-z. PubMed 30617347.
Backbone
  Vector backbone: R6Kgamma
  Vector type: Bacterial Expression
  Selectable markers: Gentamicin
Growth in bacteria
  Bacterial resistance: Ampicillin, 100 μg/mL
  Growth temperature: 37°C
  Growth strain: BW25141
  Copy number: High Copy
Gene/Insert
  Gene/Insert name: dcas9
  Mutation: D10A and H840A
  Cloning method: Gibson Cloning
Terms and licenses: Academic/Nonprofit Terms; Industry Terms: Not Available to Industry
How to cite: pJMP1360 was a gift from Carol Gross & Jason Peters & Oren Rosenberg (Addgene plasmid # 119278 ; http://n2t.net/addgene:119278 ; RRID:Addgene_119278)
